Addgene plasmid #236042: pQdCas12a.sggfp(C)
Purpose: The plasmid pQdCas12a.sggfp(C) expresses the dCas12a endonuclease and the sgRNA (design C) targeting the gfp gene.
Depositing lab: Radhakrishnan Mahadevan. Depositing organization: University of Toronto. Publication: Model-Based Optimization of a qCRISPRi Circuit for Dynamic Control of Metabolic Pathways. Golla SA, Abo-Hashesh M, Gupta D, Liu Y, Mahadevan R. ACS Synth Biol. 2025 Oct 17;14(10):3890-3898. doi: 10.1021/acssynbio.5c00095. Epub 2025 Sep 29. PubMed 41021780.
Backbone
  Vector backbone: pBBRMCS2
  Backbone size w/o insert (bp): 3876
  Total vector size (bp): 9782
  Vector type: CRISPR
Growth in bacteria
  Bacterial resistance: Kanamycin, 50 μg/mL
  Growth temperature: 37°C
  Growth strain: DH5alpha
  Growth instructions: the plasmid is stable in both 30 and 37 centigrade in E. coli. the plasmid is stable in 30 centigrade in P. putida.
  Copy number: Low Copy
Gene/Insert
  Gene/Insert name: quorum sensing cassette luxI, luxR, and the LuxR-dependent promoter pLuxI , dCas12a and sgRNA design (C) of gfp gene
  Promoter: quorum sensing promoter
  Cloning method: Ligation Independent Cloning
  Sequencing primers: 5′ AGGATCTCGTCGTGACCCATG; 3′ AAACGGAGGAATGGGAACG
Terms and licenses: Academic/Nonprofit Terms; Industry Terms: Not Available to Industry
How to cite: pQdCas12a.sggfp(C) was a gift from Radhakrishnan Mahadevan (Addgene plasmid # 236042 ; http://n2t.net/addgene:236042 ; RRID:Addgene_236042)
