[The description below was written by a language model from this plasmid's Addgene catalogue record and pLannotate feature annotations shown in this document.]
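Description:
pQdCas12a.sggfp(C) is a low-copy, broad-host-range CRISPR interference plasmid built on the pBBRMCS2 backbone. It replicates through the pBBR1 oriV together with the plasmid-encoded pBBR1 Rep protein, a system that functions in many Gram-negative bacteria; the record notes stable maintenance in both E. coli and Pseudomonas putida. Selection is by kanamycin through the Tn5-derived neo (nptII) gene. The short ble and tnpA fragments annotated beside it are remnants of the Tn5 region carried along with that marker rather than functional genes.

The payload, roughly 6 kb, combines a quorum-sensing module with a CRISPRi effector. The luxI and luxR genes from Aliivibrio fischeri are arranged divergently. LuxI synthesises the acyl-homoserine lactone autoinducer OHHL, which accumulates as the culture grows denser. LuxR binds OHHL and activates the LuxR-dependent pLuxI promoter. The catalogue lists this quorum-sensing promoter as driving the insert, although the automated annotation did not mark it. The cas12a (cpf1) reading frame matches the Francisella novicida protein and lies on the same strand as luxR, downstream of it. The record describes it as the nuclease-dead form, dCas12a, which binds DNA without cutting and so blocks transcription. A constitutive J23119 promoter sits just after the cas12a coding sequence. This placement is consistent with it driving the gfp-targeting guide RNA ("design C"), but the guide itself is not annotated and the record does not explain how design C differs from other designs.

The intended behaviour is cell-density-dependent, inducer-free repression of gfp. This serves as a reporter test of a "qCRISPRi" circuit developed for dynamic control of metabolic pathways.
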