Features (pLannotate 1.2.2; 9 found; start..end, strand, type, name):
     54..825     +  rep_origin     pBBR1 oriV: replication origin of the broad-host-range plasmid pBBR1 from Bordetella bronchiseptica; requires the pBBR1 Rep protein for replication
    826..1488    +  CDS            pBBR1 Rep: replication protein for the broad-host-range plasmid pBBR1 from Bordetella bronchiseptica
   1842..1876    -  promoter       J23119 promoter: bacterial promoter (Registry of Standard Biological Parts BBa J23119)
   1886..5785    -  CDS            cas12a: CS12A_FRATN - Also known as cpf1 From Francisella tularensis subsp. novicida (strain U112).
   5868..6617    -  CDS            luxR: LUXR_ALIFS - Experimental evidence at protein level: Swiss-Prot protein existence level 1. Transcriptional activator of the bioluminescence operon. Binds to the OHHL autoinducer. From Aliivibrio fischeri (Vibrio fischeri).
   6836..7414    +  CDS            luxI: LUXI_ALIFS - Protein inferred from homology: Swiss-Prot protein existence level 3. Required for the synthesis of OHHL (N-(3-oxohexanoyl)-L- homoserine lactone) also known as VAI or N-(beta-ketocaproyl)homoserine lactone or 3-oxo-N-(tetrahydro-2-oxo-3-furanyl)-hexanamide, an autoinducer molecule which binds to LuxR and thus acts in bioluminescence regulation. From Aliivibrio fischeri (Vibrio fischeri).
   7449..7520    -  CDS            ble (fragment): BLE_KLEPN - Experimental evidence at protein level: Swiss-Prot protein existence level 1. Binding protein with a strong affinity to the bleomycin family of antibiotics. Binds to CL990; an antimitotic-antibiotic compound. From Klebsiella pneumoniae.
   7544..8335    -  CDS            neo: KKA2_KLEPN - Also known as kan, nptII. Experimental evidence at protein level: Swiss-Prot protein existence level 1. Resistance to kanamycin, neomycin, paromomycin, ribostamycin, butirosin and gentamicin B. From Klebsiella pneumoniae.
   8367..8651    -  CDS            tnpA (fragment): TN5P_ECOLX - Also known as tnp. Experimental evidence at protein level: Swiss-Prot protein existence level 1. Mediates transposition of transposon Tn5 by a 'cut and paste' mechanism. First, the monomeric transposase binds the 19 bp inverted DNA repeats flanking the transposon. Then, dimerization of the DNA- bound transposase creates a synaptic DNA complex. After nicking of the first DNA strand, excision of the transposon proceeds through a series of intermediates. The transposase then mediates the insertion of the transposon at a new site by strand transfer. The activity of the wild- type tran
>Addgene plasmid #236042 | pQdCas12a.sggfp(C) | addgene full sequence | sequence record 469925 | Addgene NGS Result
CGCGGTCGCTGCGCTCCCTTGCCAGCCCGTGGATATGTGGACGATGGCCGCGAGCGGCCACCGGCTGGCT
CGCTTCGCTCGGCCCGTGGACAACCCTGCTGGACAAGCTGATGGACAGGCTGCGCCAGCCCACGAGCTTG
ACCACAGGGATTGCCCACCGGCTACCCAGCCTTCGACCACATACCCACCGGCTCCAACTGCGCGGCCTGC
GGCCTTGCCCCATCAATTTTTTTAATTTTCTCTGGGGAAAAGCCTCCGGCCTGCGGCCTGCGCGCTTCGC
TTGCCGGTTGGACACCAAGTGGAAGGCGGGTCAAGGCTCGCGCAGCGACCGCGCAGCGGCTTGGCCTTGA
CGCGCCTGGAACGACCCAAGCCTATGCGAGTGGGGGCAGTCGAAGGGCGAAGCCCGCCCGCCTGCCCCCC
GAGCCTCACGGCGGCGAGTGCGGGGGTTCCAAGGGGGCAGCGCCACCTTGGGCAAGGCCGAAGGCCGCGC
AGTCGATCAACAAGCCCCGGAGGGGCCACTTTTTGCCGGAGGGGGAGCCGCGCCGAAGGCGTGGGGGAAC
CCCGCAGGGGTGCCCTTCTTTGGGCACCAAAGAACTAGATATAGGGCGAAATGCGAAAGACTTAAAAATC
AACAACTTAAAAAAGGGGGGTACGCAACAGCTCATTGCGGCACCCCCCGCAATAGCTCATTGCGTAGGTT
AAAGAAAATCTGTAATTGACTGCCACTTTTACGCAACGCATAATTGTTGTCGCGCTGCCAAAAAGTTGCA
GCTGATTGCGCATGGTGCCGCAACCGTGCGGCACCCCTACCGCATGGAGATAAGCATGGCCACGCAGTCC
AGAGAAATCGGCATTCAAGCCAAGAACAAGCCCGGTCACTGGGTGCAAACGGAACGCAAAGCGCATGAGG
CGTGGGCCGGGCTTATTGCGAGGAAACCCACGGCGGCAATGCTGCTGCATCACCTCGTGGCGCAGATGGG
CCACCAGAACGCCGTGGTGGTCAGCCAGAAGACACTTTCCAAGCTCATCGGACGTTCTTTGCGGACGGTC
CAATACGCAGTCAAGGACTTGGTGGCCGAGCGCTGGATCTCCGTCGTGAAGCTCAACGGCCCCGGCACCG
TGTCGGCCTACGTGGTCAATGACCGCGTGGCGTGGGGCCAGCCCCGCGACCAGTTGCGCCTGTCGGTGTT
CAGTGCCGCCGTGGTGGTTGATCACGACGACCAGGACGAATCGCTGTTGGGGCATGGCGACCTGCGCCGC
ATCCCGACCCTGTATCCGGGCGAGTAGCAACTACCGACCGGCCCCGGCGAGGAGCCGCCCAGCCAGCCCG
GCATTCCGGGCATGGAACCAGACCTGCCAGCCTTGACCGAAACGGAGGAATGGGAACGGCGCGGGCAGCA
GCGCCTGCCGATGCCCGATGAGCCGTGTTTTCTGGACGATGGCGAGCCGTTGGAGCCGCCGACACGGGTC
ACGCTGCCGCGCCGGTAGCACTTGGGTTGCGCAGCAACCCGTAAGTGCGCTGTTCCAGACTATACTAGAC
TGCAGGTCCTGAAGTTAACAAAAAAAATGACCTTCATAAATCGCTAATCTACAACAGTAGAAATTATTTA
AAGTTCTTAGACCGGCTACTAATACAAAAGGCTCTAGACATCTACAACAGTAGAAATTATTTAAAGTTCT
TAGACTGAATTATCTGAAGGCACAGGAATAGTAGCATCTACAACAGTAGAAATTATTTAAAGTTCTTAGA
CAGAACCTGTACTTCCAGGGCTCGAGCATGGTGAGATCTACAACAGTAGAAATTATTTAAAGTTCTTAGA
CCCGTTTTTGCCTAAATCAGCGCTAGCATTATACCTAGGACTGAGCTAGCTGTCAACTCGAGTTAGTTAT
TCCTATTCTGCACGAACTCAAAATACTCTTCATTTTTGATAACCAAATTGAGTTTTTTGCCCTCTTGATT
ATTTTTGATCCTACCTAGTAGCATCAGACCTTTTAGCCCAATATGATAAGCACCATTGGCATCAGCATCT
TGAGGCATATTTTTTGGCGCCTGTCGCGAATCAAAGAAATTGCCATTTACATCTGCTACTGGTGAAATTA
GATAATCTAACTCAGTACCTGTTTTTGAGTTACGCATTTGTAAGATAGTATTTAGGACACTAGTTAGCTT
AGCAAAAAACTTTTTGTCGCTCTCACCGCAAATAGCTGCTTTGATACATTCGCCATGCCCATATTCGATA
GAATAATCTTTTAGCAATTTCTCCAACTCTTTAGTTGGATAAACTTCTCGAGTATCCCAATTATGATTTT
TATCTGAATTTCTAAAGTTAATCAATCTACTCCCAAAGCTAGCTATAGTCCACTTGCCTTTGGCAGCCTT
GTCACCAAAGTTTTTATAATCAAAACTAAACTCAAAATAGCCCTTATCAAGGTTATAACAAATCTTGTCA
AACTTACTAAAGAACTCTTGAGATTTGCTGACACTTTCATACTTAGGATATAACTGATTTACAAAACCAG
TTACAGGACAAATTTTTGAAGTAAAACCAGCTGGTACATAGTAGATAATACCTGTTTGTTTACCCATCTT
TTTAAAAGTCTCAAAAGGTGCTGTTAGCTGATAAGCTCTAAGCACTCCCCCAGTTTTATCAAACTCATTA
TCTTTGAAAACTAGATAGTTTAGTTTCTCAATTAGCATTTTTTCTAACTTTTGATAGACCTGCTTCTCTA
CCTTGAAACGCCCTCTTTTAAATCCAAAATTTAAATCCTCAAAAACCACAATAGCATTATACTCTATAAC
TAGCTTAGCTATTTCATGAACTACCTGAGATAGATAGCCCTCTTTCATCTCTTTGATGTTATTTATCTTT
TTCCAGTCTTTCCTAGCTGAATCCCTATCTTTCTCTATTGCAGCAAGCTTATCATGGTAGTTTGTTTTCA
TTCTATCATTACCAATGATGTTGAAAGTATCTTGTTTGATGATATTGCCTTTACCATCTACCAAAGTATA
GTAAGCTAAATGTCTTTCACCTCTAGCTATACTTAATATATGAACATCATTTGCTTTTTCTTTTAGCAAT
AAATTGATTTCATCATTAAACTTATTAGCTCCACTAGATTTAAAATTGATTGTAATAGGACAGTGAAAGA
AAAACTTATCTTCAGTAAAGCGTTTATCTTTGATTAAATCATATTCAAAAACACTCTCTTTTTTAGGATT
ATCTTTGTTTTTATTAGCTATTGCCTCTTTAGCTGGGTGAGTGATTTTTTTAGGTATTGATTGTTTACGA
TAAAAAAGCTCTGCCTCACCATTTAGCTTATAAACCACATCTTGAAGATTTCTCTCATCAAACAGCGCTT
TCCAATATAAAGTATGTAGATTTGGTCGCCCTTTGCTATAAGCTGAAAAATCTTTATTATAGATTTGGAA
TAGGTACAATTTACCCTGATTAACTACGCTATCAATATAGCTCTCTGATATATTTTCAAAAGTTAGTTTG
TAGCCTTGATTTTCAACTTCTCTATAAAATTCATCTATAGAATTATATCTTTGAGTATCAGAAAATCTAA
ATCCAAAATCTTTCCACTCCGGATGCTTACTTATAGACTGTTTATAAAAATCTATAAATTTTCGGCAATC
TTCAATATTAAACTCAAATTTTTCATATCCTTTTTGAGGACTACCATTTTTTGTATGTGTGGAATGATTT
CTTATTCTAAGTATATCTTCACTAGGATTATAAAATTTTATAGATTTAGCAGAAAAGAAAACCTTAGGTA
ACATTTTATTTGCGCCAGGTAAAAGTTTATAAACAATTTTTTTATAACCCTCGCCTTTATTTTCTTTGAT
AGCTTTATCATCAAATATTTTGTTATTTTTCTTATTCATCACACCCAGATAATATTTATCATCTTTGATA
AATAAAATTGCCGTATTGTCAGGCTCTTTATTTTTATCCCAACCATTAGCCAAAGTCGAGTTCTCAAAAT
TGAGCTTAAATTTCTCATCACTATATGGCTTTTGAGTTATATAGTTTCTAATTTTGTTATAAAGAGGCAC
TATATTCGCTAGCTCAAAGTAGCACTCCTCAAATACTAGATAAAAATGCTCATCCTTGTCTAAAATATTT
GCCTTATCTTCTGACTGACTAATATGAAATATTTTTAGTTTATGTAAGAGATTATTAGTTTGATCTAAAA
GATCCTTGATAGCTTTAACATCATCTTCCGCACTAGCTTGAAGTAGGTCTTTTTTACCTTGATTTTGATA
TTTGATAGATATCTGTGCCAAATTGTCTTTGTTTTGAGCTATTTCATCAAATATCATCGGAATAGCCGCA
AAGTTTGCAAGTATTTCTTCAAACCTACACTGTTTATCTATATCTCTATGCTTATTAAATTCTTCTAAGG
CAAGCTTTATAGTTTCTAGAGATAAGTATTTTGCTTTTTCAGTTTTTTTGGCTATTAATTCTTGCTCTTT
CTTACTAGGGTTATCAAGATTTTTAGGTGCTATTTGTTGAGTTATATATTCTAGTACCGCTGTACCAATA
ACACTATAATCATCAAAAACTTGTTGTGATAGATCAGTAAGAGATTTATCATTTTTAAAATAAATTTTAC
TCAAATCAAGTTTTTGAGCTTTTAAATCATCAAATAATAAAGATAGTGTTTCTTTAATAGATTTTTCTTC
TACTGTTTTAAAAGCTGCTATTTGCTCATAAAAACTTTGCATCGTTGTAACTACATCACTATCATCTTCT
AACTTATCAATTACAAAAGATTTAGATTCTGTATCACTTAAAATTTGCTTAAATAAAACACTCATTTTAT
ATTTTTTGAGTGTTTTATCATTTATTTGCTGTGAGTATAGATTTATATATTCATTTATACCTTTTCTCTT
TGTATTTTCACCATTTACAAATTTACCACCAATAATAGTATTAAATTTAGTAATACCACTTTGATTTAGA
TAATTATTAAAGTTTGCTATCTCAAAAACTTCATCAAGTGAAAAAACTCTTTGATTAACTTCAGATGTTT
TGTAGTCAATATCAAAGGTTAGCTCTTCTGCCAAATCTTTTTTAATTTGTTCATAGTTTATAGCTTCTGG
AGCTTTGTCTTTTAAACTCTCATACTTAGCTTTATTTTCTAGAAATTTAGGCAAATTATCATCTACTATC
CTATAAATAATAGATGTAGGAATATCATTGCTACTATAAACATTTTTTCTATTTTCATGAAAACCCTTAA
AATAAGTTGTCCAACCTTTAAAAGATTTGATTATTTCTAACGCCTCATCTATATCTGTGATATCACTATT
GGCTTTAAATAGTTCTATACCATTATCCTTAGATTGCTTTAGCCATAGAATTAAATCTGACTCTTGCCCT
TTTTTAGCATCGATAAGGTTTTGATTAAACAAATTCTTAAATTTCTCTGAGTCCTTTATATATTCAGATA
TTTGTTTCTTTATCGTATCTTTTGCACTTTTAAAATCTTTTTGTAGATTATCATCATCACTCTTTTTAAG
TTTAAAATAAACATCAGAATAGTTTTGTAATAAATCTTCGCTAATACAAACCGAACTTAATATCTCCTCT
ATAAAAAACTGATGATATTTATCAATTATTTGTTTAGCCTTTTTGTAGTCTTTAGCTCTTTTCTCATCAT
CTAAAATCAAACCTCTTGCTTTTATGTTTTCAAGTGTTTTACCCTGTGGGATTAACTCAAATCTTAGAGT
TTTACTTAAACTATATTTATTAACAAATTCTTGATAAATTGACATAGATCCTTTCTCCTCTTTTTTATTC
GACTATAACAAACCATTTTCTTGCGTAAACCTGTACGATCCTACAGGTAGATCTTTAATTTTTAAAGTAT
GGGCAATCAATTGCTCCTGTTAAAATTGCTTTAGAAATACTTTGGCAGCGGTTTGTTGTATTGAGTTTCA
TTTGCGCATTGGTTAAATGGAAAGTGACAGTACGCTCACTGCAGCCTAATATTTTTGAAATATCCCAAGA
GCTTTTTCCTTCGCATGCCCACGCTAAACATTCTTTTTCTCTTTTGGTTAAATCGTTGTTTGATTTATTA
TTTGCTATATTTATTTTTCGATAATTATCAACTAGAGAAGGAACAATTAATGGTATGTTCATACACGCAT
GTAAAAATAAACTATCTATATAGTTGTCTTTTTCTGAATGTGCAAAACTAAGCATTCCGAAGCCATTGTT
AGCCGTATGAATAGGGAAACTAAACCCAGTGATAAGACCTGATGTTTTCGCTTCTTTAATTACATTTGGA
GATTTTTTATTTACAGCATTGTTTTCAAATATATTCCAATTAATTGGTGAATGATTGGAGTTAGAATAAT
CTACTATAGGATCATATTTTATTAAATTAGCGTCATCATAATATTGCCTCCATTTTTTAGGGTAATTATC
TAGAATTGAAATATCAGATTTAACCATAGAATGAGGATAAATGATCGCGAGTAAATAATATTCACAATGT
ACCATTTTAGTCATATCAGATAAGCATTGATTAATATCATTATTGCTTCTACAAGCTTTAATTTTATTAA
TTATTCTGTATGTGTCGTCGGCATTTATGTTTTTCATACCCATCTCTTTATCCTTACCTATTGTTTGTCG
CAAGTTTTGCGTGTTATATATCATTAAAACGGTAATGGATTGACATTTGATTCTAATAAATTGGATTTTT
GTCACACTATTGTATCGCTGGGAATACAATTACTTAACATAAGCACCTGTAGGATCGTACAGGTTTACGC
AAGAAAATGGTTTGTTATAGTCGAATAAACGCAAGGGAGGTTGGTATGACTATAATGATAAAAAAATCGG
ATTTTTTGGCAATTCCATCGGAGGAGTATAAAGGTATTCTAAGTCTTCGTTATCAAGTGTTTAAGCAAAG
ACTTGAGTGGGACTTAGTTGTAGAAAATAACCTTGAATCAGATGAGTATGATAACTCAAATGCAGAATAT
ATTTATGCTTGTGATGATACTGAAAATGTAAGTGGATGCTGGCGTTTATTACCTACAACAGGTGATTATA
TGCTGAAAAGTGTTTTTCCTGAATTGCTTGGTCAACAGAGTGCTCCCAAAGATCCTAATATAGTCGAATT
AAGTCGTTTTGCTGTAGGTAAAAATAGCTCAAAGATAAATAACTCTGCTAGTGAAATTACAATGAAACTA
TTTGAAGCTATATATAAACACGCTGTTAGTCAAGGTATTACAGAATATGTAACAGTAACATCAACAGCAA
TAGAGCGATTTTTAAAGCGTATTAAAGTTCCTTGTCATCGTATTGGAGACAAAGAAATTCATGTATTAGG
TGATACTAAATCGGTTGTATTGTCTATGCCTATTAATGAACAGTTTAAAAAAGCAGTCTTAAATTAATCT
AGATAAGTTCAGGATGAATTCTCTAGTCCAACCTTTCATAGAAGGCGGCGGTGGAATCGAAATCTCGTGA
TGGCAGGTTGGGCGTCGCTTGGTCGGTCATTTCGAACCCCAGAGTCCCGCTCAGAAGAACTCGTCAAGAA
GGCGATAGAAGGCGATGCGCTGCGAATCGGGAGCGGCGATACCGTAAAGCACGAGGAAGCGGTCAGCCCA
TTCGCCGCCAAGCTCTTCAGCAATATCACGGGTAGCCAACGCTATGTCCTGATAGCGGTCCGCCACACCC
AGCCGGCCACAGTCGATGAATCCAGAAAAGCGGCCATTTTCCACCATGATATTCGGCAAGCAGGCATCGC
CATGGGTCACGACGAGATCCTCGCCGTCGGGCATGCGCGCCTTGAGCCTGGCGAACAGTTCGGCTGGCGC
GAGCCCCTGATGCTCTTCGTCCAGATCATCCTGATCGACAAGACCGGCTTCCATCCGAGTACGTGCTCGC
TCGATGCGATGTTTCGCTTGGTGGTCGAATGGGCAGGTAGCCGGATCAAGCGTATGCAGCCGCCGCATTG
CATCAGCCATGATGGATACTTTCTCGGCAGGAGCAAGGTGAGATGACAGGAGATCCTGCCCCGGCACTTC
GCCCAATAGCAGCCAGTCCCTTCCCGCTTCAGTGACAACGTCGAGCACAGCTGCGCAAGGAACGCCCGTC
GTGGCCAGCCACGATAGCCGCGCTGCCTCGTCCTGTAGTTCATTCAGGGCACCGGACAGGTCGGTCTTGA
CAAAAAGAACCGGGCGCCCCTGCGCTGACAGCCGGAACACGGCGGCATCAGAGCAGCCGATTGTCTGTTG
TGCCCAGTCATAGCCGAATAGCCTCTCCACCCAAGCGGCCGGAGAACCTGCGTGCAATCCATCTTGTTCA
ATCATGCGAAACGATCCTCATCCTGTCTCTTGATCAAATCTTGATCCCCTGCGCCATCAGATCCTTGGCG
GCAAGAAAGCCATCCAGTTTACTTTGCAGGGCTTCCCAACCTTACCAGAGGGCGCCCCAGCTGGCAATTC
CGGTTCGCTTGCTGTCCATAAAACCGCCCAGTCTAGCTATCGCCATGTAAGCCCACTGCAAGCTACCTGC
TTTCTCTTTGCGCTTGCGTTTTCCCTTGTCCAGATAGCCCAGTAGCTGACATTCATCCCAGGTGGCACTT
TTCGGGGAAATGTGCGCGCCCGCGTTCCTGCTGGCGCTGGGCCTGTTTCTGGCGCTGGACTTCCCGCTGT
TCCGTCAGCAGCTTTTCGCCCACGGCCTTGATGATCGCGGCGGCCTTGGCCTGCATATCCCGATTCAACG
GCCCCAGGGCGTCCAGAACGGGCTTCAGGCGCTCCCGAAGGTCTCGGGCCGTCTCTTGGGCTTGATCGGC
CTTCTTGCGCATCTCACGCGCTCCTGCGGCGGCCTGTAGGGCAGGCTCATACCCCTGCCGAACCGCTTTT
GTCAGCCGGTCGGCCACGGCTTCCGGCGTCTCAACGCGCTTTGAGATTCCCAGCTTTTCGGCCAATCCCT
GCGGTGCATAGGCGCGTGGCTCGACCGCTTGCGGGCTGATGGTGACGTGGCCCACTGGTGGCCGCTCCAG
GGCCTCGTAGAACGCCTGAATGCGCGTGTGACGTGCCTTGCTGCCCTCGATGCCCCGTTGCAGCCCTAGA
TCGGCCACAGCAGCCGCAAACGTGGTCTGGTCGCGGGTCATCTGCGCTTTGTTGCCGATGAACTCCTTGG
CCGACAGCCTGCCGTCCTGCGTCAGCGGCACCACGAACGCGGTCATGTGCGGGCTGGTTTCGTCACGGTG
GATGCTGGCCGTCACGATGCGATCCGCCCCGTACTTGTCCGCCAGCCACTTGTGCGCCTTCTCGAAGAAC
GCCGCCTGCTGTTCTTGGCTGGCCGACTTCCACCATTCCGGGCTGGCCGTCATGACGTACTCGACCGCCA
ACACAGCGTCCTTGCGCCGCTTCTCTGGCAGCAACTCGCGCAGTCGGCCCATCGCTTCATCGGTGCTGCT
GGCCGCCCAGTGCTCGTTCTCTGGCGTCCTGCTGGCGTCAGCGTTGGGCGTCTCGCGCTCGCGGTAGGCG
TGCTTGAGACTGGCCGCCACGTTGCCCATTTTCGCCAGCTTCTTGCATCGCATGATCGCGTATGCCGCCA
TGCCTGCCCCTCCCTTTTGGTGTCCAACCGGCTCGACGGGGGCAGCGCAAGGCGGTGCCTCCGGCGGGCC
ACTCAATGCTTGAGTATACTCACTAGACTTTGCTTCGCAAAGTCGTGACCGCCTACGGCGGCTGCGGCGC
CCTACGGGCTTGCTCTCCGGGCTTCGCCCTG
